>Addgene plasmid #53638 | ETV4A-c072 | depositor partial sequence | sequence record 83766 | insert sequence
ATGCACCATCATCATCATCATTCTTCTGGTGTAGATCTGGGTACCGAGAACCTGTACTTCCAATCCATGC
GGGGTGCCCTGCAGCTGTGGCAATTTCTGGTGGCCTTGCTGGATGACCCAACAAATGCCCATTTCATTGC
CTGGACGGGCCGGGGAATGGAGTTCAAGCTCATTGAGCCTGAGGAGGTCGCCAGGCTCTGGGGCATCCAG
AAGAACCGGCCAGCCATGAATTACGACAAGCTGAGCCGCTCGCTCCGATACTATTATGAGAAAGGCATCA
TGCAGAAGGTGGCTGGTGAGCGTTACGTGTACAAGTTTGTGTGTGAGCCCGAGGCCCTCTTCTCTTTGGC
CTTCCCGGACAATTGACAGTAAAGGTGGATACGGATCCGAA
