>Addgene plasmid #53638 | ETV4A-c072 | addgene partial sequence | sequence record 86615 | T7 5'-TAATACGACTCACTATAGGG-3'
AATAATTTTGTTTAACTTTAAGAAGGAGATATACATATGCACCATCATCATCATCATTCTTCTGGTGTAG
ATCTGGGTACCGAGAACCTGTACTTCCAATCCATGCGGGGTGCCCTGCAGCTGTGGCAATTTCTGGTGGC
CTTGCTGGATGACCCAACAAATGCCCATTTCATTGCCTGGACGGGCCGGGGAATGGAGTTCAAGCTCATT
GAGCCTGAGGAGGTCGCCAGGCTCTGGGGCATCCAGAAGAACCGGCCAGCCATGAATTACGACAAGCTGA
GCCGCTCGCTCCGATACTATTATGAGAAAGGCATCATGCAGAAGGTGGCTGGTGAGCGTTACGTGTACAA
GTTTGTGTGTGAGCCCGAGGCCCTCTTCTCTTTGGCCTTCCCGGACAATTGACAGTAAAGGTGGATACGG
ATCCGAATTCGAGCTCCGTCGACAAGCTTGCGGCCGCACTCGAGCACCACCACCACCACCACTGAGATCC
GGCTGCTAACAAAGCCCGAAAGGAAGCTGAGTTGGCTGCTGCCACCGCTGAGCAATAACTAGCATAACCC
CTTGGGGCCTCTAAACGGGTCTTGAGGGGTTTTTTGCTGAAAGGAGGAACTATATCCGGATTGGCGAATG
GG
[124 nt withheld, positions 633-756]
C
[91 nt withheld, positions 758-848]
A
[49 nt withheld, positions 850-898]
CCTTTGACGTTGGAGTCCACGTTCTTTAATAGTGGACTCTTGTTCC
