[The description below was written by a language model from this plasmid's Addgene catalogue record.]
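Description:
ETV4A-c072 is a bacterial expression plasmid built on pNIC28-Bsa4, a pET28-derived vector from a structural genomics programme designed for ligation-independent cloning. It confers kanamycin resistance and is recorded as high copy. The record lists a cloning strain for propagation and a BL21(DE3) derivative carrying a rare-codon tRNA plasmid for protein production. The DE3 lysogen is needed because it supplies the T7 RNA polymerase that drives the vector's promoter. The origin of replication is not stated in the record, and no feature table was provided.

The insert is a roughly 391 bp fragment of ETV4, which was cloned to produce protein for structure determination. The record warns that it may not represent the full open reading frame, and the short length fits a domain-sized construct rather than the whole protein. The exact residue boundaries and the source species are not given. Expression is controlled by a T7/lac arrangement, in which the lac operator keeps the T7 promoter repressed until induction. The protein is made with an N-terminal hexahistidine tag followed by a TEV protease site, so it can be captured by immobilised metal affinity chromatography and the tag can then be cleaved off. In the parent vector the cloning site holds a SacB stuffer fragment that is released by BsaI digestion. T4 polymerase treatment then creates the single-stranded overhangs used for annealing. Replacing SacB with the insert allows counter-selection against uncut vector, since SacB is toxic in the presence of sucrose. The plasmid is typically used for recombinant production of this ETV4 fragment in E. coli for crystallography and related biophysical work, and the record links it to a deposited structure.
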