Addgene plasmid #53638: ETV4A-c072
Purpose: bacterial expression plasmid
Depositing lab: Nicola Burgess-Brown. Depositing organization: University of Oxford.
Backbone
  Vector backbone: pNIC28-Bsa4
  Backbone manufacturer: SGC
  Vector type: Bacterial Expression
Growth in bacteria
  Bacterial resistance: Kanamycin, 50 μg/mL
  Growth temperature: 37°C
  Growth strain: Mach1 ; BL21(DE3)-R3-pRARE2
  Copy number: High Copy
Gene/Insert
  Gene/Insert name: ETV4A (alt names: 4CO8; gi|24307883)
  Insert size (bp): 391
  Mutation: Bacterial expression for structure determination; may not be full ORF, see comments
  Promoter: T7
  Tag / fusion protein: His-6-TEV (N terminal on insert)
  Cloning method: Ligation Independent Cloning
  Sequencing primers: 5′ T7; 3′ T7-term
Terms and licenses: Academic/Nonprofit Terms; Industry Terms: Not Available to Industry
Depositor comments: T7/lac regulated, N-terminal His-tag, TEV, LIC cloning using BsaI cleavage/T4 polymerase, SacB stuffer fragment, pET28 backbone. http://www.thesgc.org/structures/4CO8/ Use BL21(DE3)-R3-pRARE2 strain for expression.
How to cite: ETV4A-c072 was a gift from Nicola Burgess-Brown (Addgene plasmid # 53638 ; http://n2t.net/addgene:53638 ; RRID:Addgene_53638)
